Addgene plasmid #19712: pMD.RVG.CVS24-N2c
Depositing lab: Manfred Schubert. Depositing organization: National Institute of Neurological Disorders and Strokes (NINDS). Publication: Transduction of motor neurons and muscle fibers by intramuscular injection of HIV-1-based vectors pseudotyped with select rabies virus glycoproteins. Mentis GZ, Gravell M, Hamilton R, Shneider NA, O'Donovan MJ, Schubert M. J Neurosci Methods. 2006 Oct 30. 157(2):208-17. 10.1016/j.jneumeth.2006.04.011 PubMed 16725205.
Backbone
  Vector backbone: derived from pMD.G see Addgene
  Backbone manufacturer: see Ref. for vector modif.
  Backbone size w/o insert (bp): 4421
  Vector type: Mammalian Expression
Growth in bacteria
  Bacterial resistance: Ampicillin, 100 μg/mL
  Growth temperature: 37°C
  Growth strain: DH5alpha
  Copy number: Unknown
Gene/Insert
  Gene/Insert name: Rabies virus CVS24-N2c glycoprotein (alt names: viral glycoprotein; CVS24 strain; rabies virus)
  Species: Rabies virus
  Insert size (bp): 1575
  Cloning method: Restriction Enzyme; 5′ cloning site Asc1 (not destroyed); 3′ cloning site BsiW1 (not destroyed)
  Sequencing primers: 5′ TGTGTGCTGGCCCATCACTTTG; 3′ ACTTTCTGATAGGCAGCCTGCAC
Resource information
  A portion of this plasmid was derived from a plasmid made by: The gene of the rabies virus glycoprotein of the CVS24-N2c strain was obtained from Dr. Bernhard Dietzschold at Thomas Jefferson University in Philadelphia. It was PCR amplified while linkers were attached and was inserted into the new pMD.Link plasmid derived from pMD.G
Terms and licenses: Academic/Nonprofit Terms; Industry Terms: Not Available to Industry
How to cite: pMD.RVG.CVS24-N2c was a gift from Manfred Schubert (Addgene plasmid # 19712 ; http://n2t.net/addgene:19712 ; RRID:Addgene_19712)
