[The description below was written by a language model from this plasmid's Addgene catalogue record and pLannotate feature annotations shown in this document.]
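Description:
pMD.RVG.CVS24-N2c is a mammalian expression plasmid of about 6 kb that encodes the envelope glycoprotein (G) of the rabies virus CVS24-N2c strain. It was built on a linker-containing derivative (pMD.Link) of the pMD.G envelope plasmid. The roughly 1.6 kb glycoprotein coding sequence was PCR-amplified with added linkers and inserted between AscI and BsiWI sites, both of which remain intact. In bacteria the plasmid replicates from a high-copy ColE1/pUC-type origin and is selected with ampicillin through the β-lactamase gene. The annotation also detects a fragment of a tetracycline resistance gene, presumably a non-functional backbone remnant, and a partial SV40 origin spanning the numbering origin.

The expression cassette runs from the human cytomegalovirus immediate-early enhancer and promoter, through a truncated human β-globin intron, to the glycoprotein open reading frame and a human β-globin polyadenylation signal. Short β-globin exon fragments flank the insert. The annotation tool matched them to primate homologues, but they most likely represent residual globin exon sequence from the cassette that supplies the splicing and 3′ processing context, which generally supports efficient mRNA maturation and high expression in transfected cells.

According to the associated publication, the plasmid supplies the envelope protein in trans for pseudotyping HIV-1-based lentiviral vectors. Rabies G mediates receptor attachment and pH-dependent membrane fusion. That work used particles bearing select rabies glycoproteins to transduce motor neurons and muscle fibers after intramuscular injection. The plasmid itself carries no lentiviral packaging or transfer elements, so it would be used alongside separate packaging and vector plasmids.
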