Features (pLannotate 1.2.2; 12 found; start..end, strand, type, name):
     83..462     +  enhancer       CMV enhancer: human cytomegalovirus immediate early enhancer
    463..666     +  promoter       CMV promoter: human cytomegalovirus (CMV) immediate early promoter
    800..1275    +  intron         β-globin intron: internally truncated intron from human β-globin
   1279..1329    +  CDS            HBB (fragment): HBB_COLGU - Experimental evidence at transcript level: Swiss-Prot protein existence level 2. Involved in oxygen transport from the lung to the various peripheral tissues. From Colobus guereza (Mantled guereza) (Eastern black-and-white colobus monkey).
   1346..2917    +  CDS            G: GLYCO_RABVR - Experimental evidence at protein level: Swiss-Prot protein existence level 1. Attaches the virus to host cellular receptor, inducing endocytosis of the virion. In the endosome, the acidic pH induces conformational changes in the glycoprotein trimer, which trigger fusion between virus and cell membrane. There is convincing in vitro evidence that the muscular form of the nicotinic acetylcholine receptor (nAChR), the neuronal cell adhesion molecule (NCAM), and the p75 neurotrophin receptor (p75NTR) bind glycoprotein and thereby facilitate rabies virus entry into cells (By similarity
   2927..2998    +  CDS            HBB (fragment): HBB_PONPY - Experimental evidence at transcript level: Swiss-Prot protein existence level 2. Involved in oxygen transport from the lung to the various peripheral tissues. From Pongo pygmaeus (Bornean orangutan).
   3002..3396    +  polyA_signal   β-globin poly(A): human β-globin polyadenylation signal
   3814..3918    +  promoter       AmpR promoter: bla
   3919..4780    +  CDS            AmpR (fragment): β-lactamase; bla; confers resistance to ampicillin, carbenicillin, and related antibiotics
   4854..5415    +  rep_origin     ori: high-copy-number ColE1/pMB1/pBR322/pUC origin of replication
   5580..5881    -  CDS            TcR (fragment): tetracycline efflux protein; tet; confers resistance to tetracycline
   5904..1       -  rep_origin     SV40 ori (fragment) (across the origin): SV40 origin of replication
>Addgene plasmid #19712 | pMD.RVG.CVS24-N2c | depositor full sequence | sequence record 9338 | Author sequence
GAGCTTGGCCCATTGCATACGTTGTATCCATATCATAATATGTACATTTATATTGGCTCATGTCCAACAT
TACCGCCATGTTGACATTGATTATTGACTAGTTATTAATAGTAATCAATTACGGGGTCATTAGTTCATAG
CCCATATATGGAGTTCCGCGTTACATAACTTACGGTAAATGGCCCGCCTGGCTGACCGCCCAACGACCCC
CGCCCATTGACGTCAATAATGACGTATGTTCCCATAGTAACGCCAATAGGGACTTTCCATTGACGTCAAT
GGGTGGAGTATTTACGGTAAACTGCCCACTTGGCAGTACATCAAGTGTATCATATGCCAAGTACGCCCCC
TATTGACGTCAATGACGGTAAATGGCCCGCCTGGCATTATGCCCAGTACATGACCTTATGGGACTTTCCT
ACTTGGCAGTACATCTACGTATTAGTCATCGCTATTACCATGGTGATGCGGTTTTGGCAGTACATCAATG
GGCGTGGATAGCGGTTTGACTCACGGGGATTTCCAAGTCTCCACCCCATTGACGTCAATGGGAGTTTGTT
TTGGCACCAAAATCAACGGGACTTTCCAAAATGTCGTAACAACTCCGCCCCATTGACGCAAATGGGCGGT
AGGCGTGTACGGTGGGAGGTCTATATAAGCAGAGCTCGTTTAGTGAACCGTCAGATCGCCTGGAGACGCC
ATCCACGCTGTTTTGACCTCCATAGAAGACACCGGGACCGATCCAGCCTCCCCTCGAAGCTTACATGTGG
TACCGAGCTCGGATCCTGAGAACTTCAGGGTGAGTCTATGGGACCCTTGATGTTTTCTTTCCCCTTCTTT
TCTATGGTTAAGTTCATGTCATAGGAAGGGGAGAAGTAACAGGGTACACATATTGACCAAATCAGGGTAA
TTTTGCATTTGTAATTTTAAAAAATGCTTTCTTCTTTTAATATACTTTTTTGTTTATCTTATTTCTAATA
CTTTCCCTAATCTCTTTCTTTCAGGGCAATAATGATACAATGTATCATGCCTCTTTGCACCATTCTAAAG
AATAACAGTGATAATTTCTGGGTTAAGGCAATAGCAATATTTCTGCATATAAATATTTCTGCATATAAAT
TGTAACTGATGTAAGAGGTTTCATATTGCTAATAGCAGCTACAATCCAGCTACCATTCTGCTTTTATTTT
ATGGTTGGGATAAGGCTGGATTATTCTGAGTCCAAGCTAGGCCCTTTTGCTAATCATGTTCATACCTCTT
ATCTTCCTCCCACAGCTCCTGGGCAACGTGCTGGTCTGTGTGCTGGCCCATCACTTTGGCAAAGAATTCG
GCGCGCCAAGGAAAGATGGTTCCTCAGGTTCTTTTGTTTGTACTCCTTCTGGGTTTTTCGTTGTGTTTCG
GGAAGTTCCCCATTTACACGATACCAGACGAACTTGGTCCCTGGAGCCCTATTGACATACACCATCTCAG
CTGTCCAAATAACCTGGTTGTGGAGGATGAAGGATGTACCAACCTGTCCGAGTTCTCCTACATGGAACTC
AAAGTGGGATACATCTCAGCCATCAAAGTGAACGGGTTCACTTGCACAGGTGTTGTGACAGAGGCAGAGA
CCTACACCAACTTTGTTGGTTATGTCACAACCACATTCAAGAGAAAGCATTTCCGCCCCACCCCAGACGC
ATGTAGAGCCGCGTATAACTGGAAGATGGCCGGTGACCCCAGATATGAAGAGTCCCTACACAATCCATAC
CCCGACTACCACTGGCTTCGAACTGTAAGAACCACCAAAGAGTCCCTCATTATCATATCCCCAAGTGTGA
CAGATTTGGACCCATATGACAAATCCCTTCACTCAAGGGTCTTCCCTGGCGGAAAGTGCTCAGGAATAAC
GGTGTCCTCTACCTACTGCTCAACTAACCATGATTACACCATTTGGATGCCCGAGAATCCGAGACCAAGG
ACACCTTGTGACATTTTTACCAATAGCAGAGGGAAGAGAGCATCCAACGGGAACAAGACTTGCGGCTTTG
TGGATGAAAGAGGCCTGTATAAGTCTCTAAAAGGAGCATGCAGGCTCAAGTTATGTGGAGTTCTTGGACT
TAGACTTATGGATGGAACATGGGTCGCGATGCAAACATCAGATGAGACCAAATGGTGCCCTCCAGATCAG
TTGGTGAATTTGCACGACTTTCGCTCAGACGAGATTGAGCATCTCGTTGTGGAGGAGTTAGTCAAGAAAA
GAGAGGAATGTCTGGACGCATTAGAGTCCATCATGACCACCAAGTCAGTAAGTTTCAGACGTCTCAGTCA
CCTGAGAAAACTTGTCCCAGGGTTTGGAAAAGCATATACCATATTCAACAAAACCTTGATGGAGGCTGAT
GCTCACTACAAGTCAGTCCGGACCTGGAATGAGATCATCCCCTCAAAAGGGTGTTTGAAAGTTGGAGGAA
GGTGCCATCCTCATGTGAACGGGGTGTTTTTCAATGGTATAATATTAGGGCCTGACGACCATGTCCTAAT
CCCAGAGATGCAATCATCCCTCCTCCAGCAACATATGGAGTTGTTGGAATCTTCAGTTATCCCCCTGATG
CACCCCCTGGCAGACCCTTCTACAGTTTTCAAAGAAGGTGATGAGGCTGAGGATTTTGTTGAAGTTCACC
TCCCCGATGTGTACAAACAGATCTCAGGGGTTGACCTGGGTCTCCCGAACTGGGGAAAGTATGTATTGAT
GACTGCAGGGGCCATGATTGGCCTGGTGTTGATATTTTCCCTAATGACATGGTGCAGAAGAGCCAATCGA
CCAGAATCGAAACAACGCAGTTTTGGAGGGACAGGGGGGAATGTGTCAGTCACTTCCCAAAGCGGAAAAG
TCATACCTTCATGGGAATCATATAAGAGTGGAGGTGAGATCAGACTGTGACGTACGACCCCACCAGTGCA
GGCTGCCTATCAGAAAGTGGTGGCTGGTGTGGCTAATGCCCTGGCCCACAAGTATCACTAAGCTCGCTTT
CTTGCTGTCCAATTTCTATTAAAGGTTCCTTTGTTCCCTAAGTCCAACTACTAAACTGGGGGATATTATG
AAGGGCCTTGAGCATCTGGATTCTGCCTAATAAAAAACATTTATTTTCATTGCAATGATGTATTTAAATT
ATTTCTGAATATTTTACTAAAAAGGGAATGTGGGAGGTCAGTGCATTTAAAACATAAAGAAATGAAGAGC
TAGTTCAAACCTTGGGAAAATACACTATATCTTAAACTCCATGAAAGAAGGTGAGGCTGCAAACAGCTAA
TGCACATTGGCAACAGCCCCTGATGCCTATGCCTTATTCATCCCTCAGAAAAGGATTCAAGTAGAGGCTT
GATTTGGAGGTTAAAGTTTTGCTATGCTGTATTTTACATTACTTATTGTTTTAGCTGTCCTCATGAATGT
CTTTTCACTACCCATTTGCTTATCCTGCATCTCTCAGCCTTGACTCCACTCAGTTCTCTTGCTTAGAGAT
ACCACCTTTCCCCTGAAGTGTTCCTTCCATGTTTTACGGCGAGATGGTTTCTCCTCGCCTGGCCACTCAG
CCTTAGTTGTCTCTGTTGTCTTATAGAGGTCTACTTGAAGAAGGAAAAACAGGGGGCATGGTTTGACTGT
CCTGTGAGCCCTTCTTCCCTGCCTCCCCCACTCACAGTGACCCGGAATCCCTCGACATGGCAGTCTAGAA
TTCTTGAAGACGAAAGGGCCTCGTGATACGCCTATTTTTATAGGTTAATGTCATGATAATAATGGTTTCT
TAGACGTCAGGTGGCACTTTTCGGGGAAATGTGCGCGGAACCCCTATTTGTTTATTTTTCTAAATACATT
CAAATATGTATCCGCTCATGAGACAATAACCCTGATAAATGCTTCAATAATATTGAAAAAGGAAGAGTAT
GAGTATTCAACATTTCCGTGTCGCCCTTATTCCCTTTTTTGCGGCATTTTGCCTTCCTGTTTTTGCTCAC
CCAGAAACGCTGGTGAAAGTAAAAGATGCTGAAGATCAGTTGGGTGCACGAGTGGGTTACATCGAACTGG
ATCTCAACAGCGGTAAGATCCTTGAGAGTTTTCGCCCCGAAGAACGTTTTCCAATGATGAGCACTTTTAA
AGTTCTGCTATGTGGCGCGGTATTATCCCGTGTTGACGCCGGGCAAGAGCAACTCGGTCGCCGCATACAC
TATTCTCAGAATGACTTGGTTGAGTACTCACCAGTCACAGAAAAGCATCTTACGGATGGCATGACAGTAA
GAGAATTATGCAGTGCTGCCATAACCATGAGTGATAACACTGCGGCCAACTTACTTCTGACAACGATCGG
AGGACCGAAGGAGCTAACCCGCTTTTTTGCACAACATGGGGGATCATGTAACTCGCCTTGATCGTTGGGA
ACCGGAGCTGAATGAAGCCATACCAAACGACGAGCGTGACACCACGATGCCTGCAGCAATGGCAACAACG
TTGCGCAAACTATTAACTGGCGAACTACTTACTCTAGCTTCCCGGCAACAATTAATAGACTGGATGGAGG
CGGATAAAGTTGCAGGACCACTTCTGCGCTCGGCCCTTCCGGCTGGCTGGTTTATTGCTGATAAATCTGG
AGCCGGTGAGCGTGGGTCTCGCGGTATCATTGCAGCACTGGGGCCAGATGGTAAGCCCTCCCGTATCGTA
GTTATCTACACGACGGGGAGTCAGGCAACTATGGATGAACGAAATAGACAGATCGCTGAGATAGGTGCCT
CACTGATTAAGCATTGGTAACTGTCAGACCAAGTTTACTCATATATACTTTAGATTGATTTAAAACTTCA
TTTTTAATTTAAAAGGATCTAGGCTGCTGCTTGCAAACAAAAAAACCACCGCTACCAGCGGTGGTTTGTT
TGCCGGATCAAGAGCTACCAACTCTTTTTCCGAAGGTAACTGGCTTCAGCAGAGCGCAGATACCAAATAC
TGTCCTTCTAGTGTAGCCGTAGTTAGGCCACCACTTCAAGAACTCTGTAGCACCGCCTACATACCTCGCT
CTGCTAATCCTGTTACCAGTGGCTGCTGCCAGTGGCGATAAGTCGTGTCTTACCGGGTTGGACTCAAGAC
GATAGTTACCGGATAAGGCGCAGCGGTCGGGCTGAACGGGGGGTTCGTGCACACAGCCCAGCTTGGAGCG
AACGACCTACACCGAACTGAGATACCTACAGCGTGAGCTATGAGAAAGCGCCACGCTTCCCGAAGGGAGA
AAGGCGGACAGGTATCCGGTAAGCGGCAGGGTCGGAACAGGAGAGCGCACGAGGGAGCTTCCAGGGGGAA
ACGCCTGGTATCTTTATAGTCCTGTCGGGTTTCGCCACCTCTGACTTGAGCGTCGATTTTTGTGATGCTC
GTCAGGGGGGCGGAGCCTATGGAAAAACGCCAGCAACGGAGATGCGCCGCGTGCGGCTGCTGGAGATGGC
GGACGCGATGGATATGTTCTGCCAAGGGTTGGTTTGCGCATTCACAGTTCTCCGCAAGAATTGATTGGCT
CCAATTCTTGGAGTGGTGAATCCGTTAGCGAGGTGCCGCCGGCTTCCATTCAGGTCGAGGTGGCCCGGCT
CCATGCACCGCGACGCAACGCGGGGAGGCAGACAAGGTATAGGGCGGCGCCTACAATCCATGCCAACCCG
TTCCATGTGCTCGCCGAGGCGGCATAAATCGCCGTGACGATCAGCGGTCCAATGATCGAAGTTAGGCTGG
TAAGAGCCGCGAGCGATCCTTGAAGCTGTCCCTGATGGTCGTCATCTACCTGCCTGGACAGCATGGCCTG
CAACGCGGGCATCCCGATGCCGCCGGAAGCGAGAAGAATCATAATGGGGAAGGCCATCCAGCCTCGCGTC
GGGGAGCTTTTTGCAAAAGCCTAGGCCTCCAAAAAAGCCTCCTCACTACTTCTGGAATAGCTCAGAGGCC
GAGGCGGCCTCGGCCTCTGCATAAATAAAAAAAATTAGTCAGCCAT
