>Addgene plasmid #19712 | pMD.RVG.CVS24-N2c | addgene partial sequence | sequence record 25383 | 19712 with LNCX
NGCTGTTTTGNNCTCCATAGAAGANACCGGGACCGATCCAGCCTCCCCTCGAAGCTTACATGTGGTACCG
AGCTCGGATCCTGAGAACTTCAGGGTGAGTCTATGGGACCCTTGATGTTTTCTTTCCCCTTCTTTTCTAT
GGTTAAGTTCATGTCATAGGAAGGGGAGAAGTAACAGGGTACACATATTGACCAAATCAGGGTAATTTTG
CATTTGTAATTTTAAAAAATGCTTTCTTCTTTTAATATACTTTTTTGTTTATCTTATTTCTAATACTTTC
CCTAATCTCTTTCTTTCAGGGCAATAATGATACAATGTATCATGCCTCTTTGCACCATTCTAAAGAATAA
CAGTGATAATTTCTGGGTTAAGGCAATAGCAATATTTCTGCATATAAATATTTCTGCATATAAATTGTAA
CTGATGTAAGAGGTTTCATATTGCTAATAGCAGCTACAATCCAGCTACCATTCTGCTTTTATTTTATGGT
TGGGATAAGGCTGGATTATTCTGAGTCCAAGCTAGGCCCTTTTGCTAATCATGTTCATACCTCTTATCTT
CCTCCCACAGCTCCTGGGCAACGTGCTGGTCTGTGTGCTGGCCCATCACTTTGGCAAAGAATTCGGCGCG
CCAAGGAAAGATGGTTCCTCAGGTTCTTTTGTTTGTACTCCTTCTGGGTTTTTCGTTGTGTTTCGGGAAG
TTCCCCATTTACACGATACCAGACGAACTTNGNCCNNNNNNCCCTATTGACATACACCATCTCAGCTGTC
CAAATAACCNGGNNNTGGANNATGAANGANGNACCNANCNTNNNCNNN
